>Addgene plasmid #105427 | pJOG641 | addgene full sequence | sequence record 207438 | Addgene NGS Result
TCCTGTCGGGTTTCGCCACCTCTGACTTGAGCGTCGATTTTTGTGATGCTCGTCAGGGGGGCGGAGCCTA
TGGAAAAACGCCAGCAACGCGGCCTTTTTACGGTTCCTGGCCTTTTGCTGGCCTTTTGCTCACATGTTCT
TTCCTGCGTTATCCCCTGATTCTGTGGATAACCGTATTACCGCCTTTGAGTGAGCTGATACCGCTCGCCG
CAGCCGAACGACCGAGCGCAGCGAGTCAGTGAGCGAGGAAGCGGAAGAGCGCCCAATACGCAAACCGCCT
CTCCCCGCGCGTTGGCCGATTCATTAATCACTCTGTGGTCTCAAATGGCAGATCCAATGAAGCTACTATC
TTCTATCGAACAAGCATGCGATATTTGCCGACTTAAAAAGCTCAAGTGCTCCAAAGAAAAACCGAAGTGC
GCCAAGTGTCTGAAGAACAACTGGGAGTGTCGCTACTCTCCCAAAACCAAAAGGTCCCCGCTGACTAGGG
CACATCTGACAGAAGTGGAATCAAGGCTAGAAAGACTGGAACAGCTATTTCTACTGATTTTTCCTAGGTC
GAGCGCCCCCCCGACCGATGTCAGCCTGGGGGACGAGCTCCACTTAGACGGCGAGGACGTGGCGATGGCG
CATGCCGACGCGCTAGACGATTTCGATCTGGACATGTTGGGGGACGGGGATTCCCCGGGTCCGGGATTTA
CCCCCCACGACTCCGCCCCCTACGGCGCTCTGGATATGGCCGACTTCGAGTTTGAGCAGATGTTTACCGA
TGCCCTTGGAATTGACGAGTACGGTGGGGATCCAATTCAGCAAGCCACTGCAGGAGTCTCACAAGACACT
TCGGAAAATCCTAACAAAACAATAGTTCCTGCTGCATTACCACAGCTCACCCCTACCTTGGTGTCACTGC
TGGAGGTGATTGAACCCGAGGTGTTGTATGCAGGATATGATAGCTCTGTTCCAGATTCAGCATGGAGAAT
TATGACCACACTCAACATGTTAGGTGGGCGTCAAGTGATTGCAGCAGTGAAATGGGCAAAGGCGATACCA
GGCTTCAGAAACTTACACCTGGATGACCAAATGACCCTGCTACAGTACTCATGGATGTTTCTCATGGCAT
TTGCCCTGGGTTGGAGATCATACAGACAATCAAGTGGAAACCTGCTCTGCTTTGCTCCTGATCTGATTAT
TAATGAGCAGAGAATGTCTCTACCCTGCATGTATGACCAATGTAAACACATGCTGTTTGTCTCCTCTGAA
TTACAAAGATTGCAGGTATCCTATGAAGAGTATCTCTGTATGAAAACCTTACTGCTTCTCTCCTCAGTTC
CTAAGGAAGGTCTGAAGAGCCAAGAGTTATTTGATGAGATTCGAATGACTTATATCAAAGAGCTAGGAAA
AGCCATCGTCAAAAGGGAAGGGAACTCCAGTCAGAACTGGCAACGGTTTTACCAACTGACAAAGCTTCTG
GACTCCATGCATGAGGTGGTTGAGAATCTCCTTACCTACTGCTTCCAGACATTTTTGGATAAGACCATGA
GTATTGAATTCCCAGAGATGTTAGCTGAAATCATCACTAATCAGATACCAAAATATTCAAATGGAAATAT
CAAAAAGCTTCTGTTTCATCAAAAATGAGCTTTGAGACCACGAAGTGGCTCTTCAGTGGACGAAAGGGCC
TCGTGATACGCCTATTTTTATAGGTTAATGTCATGATAATAATGGTTTCTTAGACGTCAGGTGGCACTTT
TCGGGGAAATGTGCGCGGAACCCCTATTTGTTTATTTTTCTAAATACATTCAAATATGTATCCGCTCATG
AGACAATAACCCTGATAAATGCTTCAATAATATTGAAAAAGGAAGAGTATGCGCTCACGCAACTGGTCCA
GAACCTTGACCGAACGCAGCGGTGGTAACGGCGCAGTGGCGGTTTTCATGGCTTGTTATGACTGTTTTTT
TTTGGGGTACAGTCTATGCCTCGGGCATCCAAGCAGCAAGCGCGTTACGCCGTGGGTCGATGTTTGATGT
TATGGAGCAGCAACGATGTTACGCAGCAGGGCAGTCGCCCTAAAACAAAGTTAAACATCATGAGGGAAGC
GGTGATCGCCGAAGTATCGACTCAACTATCAGAGGTAGTTGGCGTCATCGAGCGCCATCTCGAACCGACG
TTGCTGGCCGTACATTTGTACGGCTCCGCAGTGGATGGCGGCCTGAAGCCACACAGCGATATTGATTTGC
TGGTTACGGTGACCGTAAGGCTTGATGAAACAACGCGGCGAGCTTTGATCAACGACCTTTTGGAAACTTC
GGCTTCCCCTGGAGAGAGCGAGATTCTCCGCGCTGTAGAAGTCACCATTGTTGTGCACGACGACATCATT
CCGTGGCGTTATCCAGCTAAGCGCGAACTGCAATTTGGAGAATGGCAGCGCAATGACATTCTTGCAGGTA
TCTTCGAGCCAGCCACGATCGACATTGATCTGGCTATCTTGCTGACAAAAGCAAGAGAACATAGCGTTGC
CTTGGTAGGTCCAGCGGCGGAGGAACTCTTTGATCCGGTTCCTGAACAGGATCTATTTGAGGCGCTAAAT
GAAACCTTAACGCTATGGAACTCGCCGCCCGACTGGGCTGGCGATGAGCGAAATGTAGTGCTTACGTTGT
CCCGCATTTGGTACAGCGCAGTAACCGGCAAAATCGCGCCGAAGGATGTCGCTGCCGACTGGGCAATGGA
GCGCCTGCCGGCCCAGTATCAGCCCGTCATACTTGAAGCTAGACAGGCTTATCTTGGACAAGAAGAAGAT
CGCTTGGCCTCGCGCGCAGATCAGTTGGAAGAATTTGTCCATTACGTAAAAGGCGAGATCACCAAGGTAG
TCGGCAAATAACTGTCAGACCAAGTTTACTCATATATACTTTAGATTGATTTAAAACTTCATTTTTAATT
TAAAAGGATCTAGGTGAAGATCCTTTTTGATAATCTCATGACCAAAATCCCTTAACGTGAGTTTTCGTTC
CACTGAGCGTCAGACCCCGTAGAAAAGATCAAAGGATCTTCTTGAGATCCTTTTTTTCTGCGCGTAATCT
GCTGCTTGCAAACAAAAAAACCACCGCTACCAGCGGTGGTTTGTTTGCCGGATCAAGAGCTACCAACTCT
TTTTCCGAAGGTAACTGGCTTCAGCAGAGCGCAGATACCAAATACTGTTCTTCTAGTGTAGCCGTAGTTA
GGCCACCACTTCAAGAACTCTGTAGCACCGCCTACATACCTCGCTCTGCTAATCCTGTTACCAGTGGCTG
CTGCCAGTGGCGATAAGTCGTGTCTTACCGGGTTGGACTCAAGACGATAGTTACCGGATAAGGCGCAGCG
GTCGGGCTGAACGGGGGGTTCGTGCACACAGCCCAGCTTGGAGCGAACGACCTACACCGAACTGAGATAC
CTACAGCGTGAGCTATGAGAAAGCGCCACGCTTCCCGAAGGGAGAAAGGCGGACAGGTATCCGGTAAGCG
GCAGGGTCGGAACAGGAGAGCGCACGAGGGAGCTTCCAGGGGGAAACGCCTGGTATCTTTATAG
Features (pLannotate 1.2.2; 9 found; start..end, strand, type, name):
    259..308     +  CDS            lacI (fragment): lac repressor; lacI; The lac repressor binds to the lac operator to inhibit transcription in E. coli. This inhibition can be relieved by adding lactose or isopropyl-β-D-thiogalactopyranoside (IPTG).
    337..555     +  CDS            GAL4 DNA binding domain (fragment): DNA binding domain of the GAL4 transcriptional activator; Saccharomyces cerevisiae GAL4 (truncated)
    565..798     +  CDS            VP16 AD: transcriptional activation domain of herpes simplex virus protein VP16 (Triezenberg et al., 1988; Cousens et al., 1989); UL48
    805..1635    +  CDS            Nr3c1 (fragment): GCR_RAT - Also known as Grl. Experimental evidence at protein level: Swiss-Prot protein existence level 1. [Isoform A]: Has transcriptional activation and repression activity. Mediates glucocorticoid-induced apoptosis. Promotes accurate chromosome segregation during mitosis. May act as a tumor suppressor. May play a negative role in adipogenesis through the regulation of lipolytic and antilipogenic gene expression. From Rattus norvegicus (Rat).
   1764..1868    +  promoter       AmpR promoter: bla
   1859..1939    -  CDS            int (fragment): INT2_ECOLX - Protein inferred from homology: Swiss-Prot protein existence level 3. Putative integrase believed to be involved in the insertion of antibiotic resistance genes into plasmids and transposons. From Escherichia coli.
   2027..2083    +  CDS            GmR (fragment): gentamycin acetyltransferase; aacC1; confers resistance to gentamycin
   2090..2878    +  CDS            aadA: S3AD_ECOLX - Experimental evidence at protein level: Swiss-Prot protein existence level 1. Mediates bacterial resistance to the antibiotics streptomycin and spectinomycin. From Escherichia coli.
   3052..76      +  rep_origin     ori (across the origin): high-copy-number ColE1/pMB1/pBR322/pUC origin of replication
