[The description below was written by a language model from this plasmid's Addgene catalogue record and pLannotate feature annotations shown in this document.]
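Description:
pJOG641 is a small (about 3.6 kb) level 0 part plasmid for the plant Modular Cloning (MoClo) Golden Gate system, built in the pICH41308 backbone. It is propagated in E. coli from a high-copy ColE1/pUC-type origin and selected with spectinomycin through the aadA aminoglycoside adenylyltransferase gene. The short integrase and gentamicin acetyltransferase fragments annotated just upstream of aadA appear to be remnants of the integron context from which the resistance cassette was derived, and the brief lacI match next to the insert is likewise a fragment, not a functional gene. The plasmid carries no plant promoter, terminator or T-DNA elements of its own, so it serves as a donor of a coding module and not as an expression vector.

The insert is a synthetic chimeric transcription factor, GAL4-VP16-GR. It joins the DNA-binding domain of yeast GAL4 to the herpes simplex virus VP16 transcriptional activation domain and a portion of the rat glucocorticoid receptor (Nr3c1). In fusions of this type the receptor portion holds the protein inactive until a glucocorticoid such as dexamethasone is supplied. The activator can then drive transcription from promoters carrying GAL4 binding sites, giving chemically inducible expression.

Internal BsaI and BpiI sites were removed from the coding sequence to make it compatible with Type IIS assembly. The fragment was inserted through BpiI sites that were destroyed during cloning. In standard MoClo practice such a module is released with BsaI and combined with promoter and terminator parts to build a transcription unit. The record lists the purpose only as synthetic biology, consistent with use as a building block for dexamethasone-inducible expression systems in plants.
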