Addgene plasmid #105427: pJOG641
Purpose: Synthetic biology
Depositing lab: Johannes Stuttmann. Depositing organization: Martin-Luther-Universitaet Halle-Wittenberg. Publication: Peripheral infrastructure vectors and an extended set of plant parts for the Modular Cloning system. Gantner J, Ordon J, Ilse T, Kretschmer C, Gruetzner R, Lofke C, Dagdas Y, Burstenbinder K, Marillonnet S, Stuttmann J. PLoS One. 2018 May 30;13(5):e0197185. doi: 10.1371/journal.pone.0197185. eCollection 2018. PubMed 29847550.
Backbone
  Vector backbone: pICH41308 (Engler et al., 2014)
  Vector type: Synthetic Biology
Growth in bacteria
  Bacterial resistance: Spectinomycin, 50 μg/mL
  Growth temperature: 37°C
  Growth strain: DH5alpha
  Copy number: High Copy
Gene/Insert
  Gene/Insert name: GAL4-VP16-GR (transcription factor: inducible expression; dexamethasone)
  Species: Synthetic
  Mutation: BsaI/ BpiI restriction sites removed
  Cloning method: Restriction Enzyme; 5′ cloning site BpiI (destroyed during cloning); 3′ cloning site BpiI (destroyed during cloning)
  Sequencing primers: 5′ CTTTGAGTGAGCTGATACCG; 3′ GGGTTCCGCGCACATTTC
Terms and licenses: Academic/Nonprofit Terms; Industry Terms: Not Available to Industry
How to cite: pJOG641 was a gift from Johannes Stuttmann (Addgene plasmid # 105427 ; http://n2t.net/addgene:105427 ; RRID:Addgene_105427)
